>Addgene plasmid #157166 | pD649-HAsp-TMIGD1-COMP5AP-AviTag-9xHis | depositor full sequence | sequence record 303441 | Full Sequence
TTTCAATATTATTGAAGCATTTATCAGGGTTATTGTCTCATGAGCGGATACATATTTGAATGTATTTAGA
AAAATAAACAAATAGGGGTCAGTGTTACAACCAATTAACCAATTCTGAACATTATCGCGAGCCCATTTAT
ACCTGAATATGGCTCATAACACCCCTTGCTCATGACCAAAATCCCTTAACGTGAGTTACGCGCGCGTCGT
TCCACTGAGCGTCAGACCCCGTAGAAAAGATCAAAGGATCTTCTTGAGATCCTTTTTTTCTGCGCGTAAT
CTGCTGCTTGCAAACAAAAAAACCACCGCTACCAGCGGTGGTTTGTTTGCCGGATCAAGAGCTACCAACT
CTTTTTCCGAAGGTAACTGGCTTCAGCAGAGCGCAGATACCAAATACTGTTCTTCTAGTGTAGCCGTAGT
TAGCCCACCACTTCAAGAACTCTGTAGCACCGCCTACATACCTCGCTCTGCTAATCCTGTTACCAGTGGC
TGCTGCCAGTGGCGATAAGTCGTGTCTTACCGGGTTGGACTCAAGACGATAGTTACCGGATAAGGCGCAG
CGGTCGGGCTGAACGGGGGGTTCGTGCACACAGCCCAGCTTGGAGCGAACGACCTACACCGAACTGAGAT
ACCTACAGCGTGAGCTATGAGAAAGCGCCACGCTTCCCGAAGGGAGAAAGGCGGACAGGTATCCGGTAAG
CGGCAGGGTCGGAACAGGAGAGCGCACGAGGGAGCTTCCAGGGGGAAACGCCTGGTATCTTTATAGTCCT
GTCGGGTTTCGCCACCTCTGACTTGAGCGTCGATTTTTGTGATGCTCGTCAGGGGGGCGGAGCCTATGGA
AAAACGCCAGCAACGCGGCCTTTTTACGGTTCCTGGCCTTTTGCTGGCCTTTTGCTCACATGTTCTTTCC
TGCGTTATCCCCTGATTCTGTGGATAACCGTATTACCGCCTTTGAGTGAGCTGATACCGCTCGCCGCAGC
CGAACGACCGAGCGCAGCGAGTCAGTGAGCGAGGAAGCGGAAGGCGAGAGTAGGGAACTGCCAGGCATCA
AACTAAGCAGAAGGCCCCTGACGGATGGCCTTTTTGCGTTTCTACAAACTCTTTCTGTGTTGTAAAACGA
CGGCCAGTCTTAAGCTCGGGCCCCCTGGGCGGTTCTGATAACGAGTAATCGTTAATCCGCAAATAACGTA
AAAACCCGCTTCGGCGGGTTTTTTTATGGGGGGAGTTTAGGGAAAGAGCATTTGTCAGAATATTTAAGGG
CGCCTGTCACTTTGCTTGATATATGAGAATTATTTAACCTTATAAATGAGAAAAAAGCAACGCACTTTAA
ATAAGATACGTTGCTTTTTCGATTGATGAACACCTATAATTAAACTATTCATCTATTATTTATGATTTTT
TGTATATACAATATTTCTAGTTTGTTAAAGAGAATTAAGAAAATAAATCTCGAAAATAATAAAGGGAAAA
TCAGTTTTTGATATCAAAATTATACATGTCAACGATAATACAAAATATAATACAAACTATAAGATGTTAT
CAGTATTTATTATCATTTAGAATAAATTTTGTGTCGCCCTTAATTGTGAGCGGATAACAATTACGAGCTT
CATGCACAGTGGCGTTGACTCAATATTGGCCATTAGCCATATTATTCATTGGTTATATAGCATAAATCAA
TATTGGCTATTGGCCATTGCATACGTTGTATCTATATCATAATATGTACATTTATATTGGCTCATGTCCA
ATATGACCGCCATGTTGGCATTGATTATTGACTAGTTATTAATAGTAATCAATTACGGGGTCATTAGTTC
ATAGCCCATATATGGAGTTCCGCGTTACATAACTTACGGTAAATGGCCCGCCTGGCTGACCGCCCAACGA
CCCCCGCCCATTGACGTCAATAATGACGTATGTTCCCATAGTAACGCCAATAGGGACTTTCCATTGACGT
CAATGGGTGGAGTATTTACGGTAAACTGCCCACTTGGCAGTACATCAAGTGTATCATATGCCAAGTACGC
CCCCTATTGACGTCAATGACGGTAAATGGCCCGCCTGGCATTATGCCCAGTACATGACCTTATGGGACTT
TCCTACTTGGCAGTACATCTACGTATTAGTCATCGCTATTACCATGGTGATGCGGTTTTGGCAGTACATC
AATGGGCGTGGATAGCGGTTTGACTCACGGGGATTTCCAAGTCTCCACCCCATTGACGTCAATGGGAGTT
TGTTTTGGCACCAAAATCAACGGGACTTTCCAAAATGTCGTAACAACTCCGCCCCATTGACGCAAATGGG
CGGTAGGCGTGTACGGTGGGAGGTCTATATAAGCAGAGCTCGTTTAGTGAACCGTCAGATCGCCTGGAGA
CGCCATCCACGCTGTTTTGACCTCCATAGAAGACACCGGGACCGATCCAGCCTCCGCGGCCGGGAACGGT
GCATTGGAACGCGGATTCCCCGTGCCAAGAGTGACGTAAGTACCGCCTATAGAGTCTATAGGCCCACCCC
CTTGGCTTCGTTAGAACGCGGCTACAATTAATACATAACCTTATGTATCATACACATACGATTTAGGTGA
CACTATAGAATAACATCCACTTTGCCTTTCTCTCCACAGGTGTCCACTCCCAGGTCCAACTGCACCTCGG
TTCTATCGAAAACGCGCCTGCTAGCGCCACCATGAAGACCATCATTGCCCTGAGCTACATCTTCTGCCTG
GTGTTCGCTGCGGCCGCCGTTCTGACAGTGAATGGCAAGACCGAGAACTACATCCTGGACACCACACCTG
GAAGCCAGGCCAGCCTGATTTGTGCCGTGCAGAACCACACCAGAGAAGAGGAACTGCTGTGGTATCGCGA
AGAGGGCAGAGTGGATCTGAAGTCCGGCAACAAGATCAACAGCAGCAGCGTGTGCGTGTCCTCCATCAGC
GAGAACGACAACGGCATCAGCTTCACCTGTCGGCTGGGCAGAGATCAGTCCGTGTCTGTGTCTGTGGTGC
TGAACGTGACCTTTCCACCTCTGCTGAGCGGCAACGACTTCCAGACAGTGGAAGAGGGCTCCAACGTGAA
GCTCGTGTGCAATGTGAAGGCCAATCCTCAGGCTCAGATGATGTGGTACAAGAACAGCAGCCTGCTGGAC
CTGGAAAAGAGCAGACACCAGATCCAGCAGACCAGCGAGAGCTTCCAGCTGAGCATCACCAAGGTGGAAA
AGCCCGACAATGGCACCTACAGCTGCATTGCCAAGAGCAGCCTGAAAACCGAGAGCCTGGACTTCCACCT
GATCGTGAAGGATAAGACCGTGGGCGTGCCAGGCGCGCCGGAAGATCAAGTTGATCCAAGATTGATTGAT
GGCAAGGGCGGATCTCTGGAGGTGCTGTTCCAGGGACCAGGCGGAAGCGGCAATCCCGGCGGCGATCTGG
CCCCCCAGATGCTGCGCGAGCTGCAGGAGACCAATGCCGCCCTGCAGGACGTGCGCGAGCTGCTGCGCCA
CCGCGTGAAGGAGATCACCTTCCTGAAGAACACCGTGATGGAGTGCGACGCCTGCGGTATGCAGCCCTCT
AGAGGCTCCGGCTCCATCATCCCAGTTGAGGAGGAGAACCCGGACTTCTGGAACCGCGAGGCAGCCGAGG
CCCTGGGTGCCGCCAAGAAGCTGCAGCCTGCACAGACAGCCGCCAAGAACCTCATCATCTTCCTGGGCGA
TGGGATGGGGGTGTCTACGGTGACAGCTGCCAGGATCCTAAAAGGGCAGAAGAAGGACAAACTGGGGCCT
GAGATACCCCTGGCCATGGACCGCTTCCCATATGTGGCTCTGTCCAAGACATACAATGTAGACAAACATG
TGCCAGACAGTGGAGCCACAGCCACGGCCTACCTGTGCGGGGTCAAGGGCAACTTCCAGACCATTGGCTT
GAGTGCAGCCGCCCGCTTTAACCAGTGCAACACGACACGCGGCAACGAGGTCATCTCCGTGATGAATCGG
GCCAAGAAAGCAGGGAAGTCAGTGGGAGTGGTAACCACCACACGAGTGCAGCACGCCTCGCCAGCCGGCA
CCTACGCCCACACGGTGAACCGCAACTGGTACTCGGACGCCGACGTGCCTGCCTCGGCCCGCCAGGAGGG
GTGCCAGGACATCGCTACGCAGCTCATCTCCAACATGGACATTGACGTGATCCTAGGTGGAGGCCGAAAG
TACATGTTTCGCATGGGAACCCCAGACCCTGAGTACCCAGATGACTACAGCCAAGGTGGGACCAGGCTGG
ACGGGAAGAATCTGGTGCAGGAATGGCTGGCGAAGCGCCAGGGTGCCCGGTATGTGTGGAACCGCACTGA
GCTCATGCAGGCTTCCCTGGACCCGTCTGTGACCCATCTCATGGGTCTCTTTGAGCCTGGAGACATGAAA
TACGAGATCCACCGAGACTCCACACTGGACCCCTCCCTGATGGAGATGACAGAGGCTGCCCTGCGCCTGC
TGAGCAGGAACCCCCGCGGCTTCTTCCTCTTCGTGGAGGGTGGTCGCATCGACCATGGTCATCATGAAAG
CAGGGCTTACCGGGCACTGACTGAGACGATCATGTTCGACGACGCCATTGAGAGGGCGGGCCAGCTCACC
AGCGAGGAGGACACGCTGAGCCTCGTCACTGCCGACCACTCCCACGTCTTCTCCTTCGGAGGCTACCCCC
TGCGAGGGAGCTCCATCTTCGGGCTGGCCCCTGGCAAGGCCCGGGACAGGAAGGCCTACACGGTCCTCCT
ATACGGAAACGGTCCAGGCTATGTGCTCAAGGACGGCGCCCGGCCGGATGTTACCGAGAGCGAGAGCGGG
AGCCCCGAGTATCGGCAGCAGTCAGCAGTGCCCCTGGACGAAGAGACCCACGCAGGCGAGGACGTGGCGG
TGTTCGCGCGCGGCCCGCAGGCGCACCTGGTTCACGGCGTGCAGGAGCAGACCTTCATAGCGCACGTCAT
GGCCTTCGCCGCCTGCCTGGAGCCCTACACCGCCTGCGACCTGGCGCCCCCCGCCGGCACCACCGACGCC
GCGCACCCGGGTGGCGGAGGACTGAACGACATCTTCGAGGCTCAGAAAATCGAATGGCACGAACATCACC
ATCACCATCACCATCACCATTAAGGCCGGCCTGTAGTCACTGGCACAACGCGTTACCCGGTAAGCCAATC
GGGTATACACGGTCGTCATACTGCAGACAGGGTTCTTCTACTTTGCAAGATAGTCTTGAGTAGTAAAATA
AATAGATAGAGAAAATCAGCCTCGACTGTGCCTTCTAGTTGCCAGCCATCTGTTGTTTGCCCCTCCCCCG
TGCCTTCCTTGACCCTGGAAGGTGCCACTCCCACTGTCCTTTCCTAATAAAATGAGGAAATTGCATCACA
ACACTCAACCCTATCTCGGTCTATTCTTTTGATTTATAAGGGATTTTGCCGATTTCGGCCTATTGGTTAA
AAAATGAGCTGATTTAACAAAAATTTAACGCGAATTAATTCTGTGGAATGTGTGTCAGTTAGGGTGTGGA
AAGTCCCCAGGCTCCCCAGCAGGCAGAAGTATGCAAAGCATGCATCTCAATTAGTCAGCAACCAGGTGTG
GAAAGTCCCCAGGCTCCCCAGCAGGCAGAAGTATGCAAAGCATGCATCTCAATTAGTCAGCAACCATAGT
CCCGCCCCTAACTCCGCCCATCCCGCCCCTAACTCCGCCCAGTTCCGCCCATTCTCCGCCCCATGGCTGA
CTAATTTTTTTTATTTATGCAGAGGCCGAGGCCGCCTCTGCCTCTGAGCTATTCCAGAAGTAGTGAGGAG
GCTTTTTTGGAGGCCTAGGCTTTTGCAAAAAGCTCCCGGGAGCTTGTATATCCATTTTCGGATCTGATCA
GCACGTGTTGACAATTAATCATCGGCATAGTATATCGGCATAGTATAATACGACAAGGTGAGGAACTAAA
CCATGACCGAGTACAAGCCCACGGTGCGCCTCGCCACCCGCGACGACGTCCCCAGGGCCGTACGCACCCT
CGCCGCCGCGTTCGCCGACTACCCCGCCACGCGCCACACCGTCGATCCGGACCGCCACATCGAGCGGGTC
ACCGAGCTGCAAGAACTCTTCCTCACGCGCGTCGGGCTCGACATCGGCAAGGTGTGGGTCGCGGACGACG
GCGCCGCGGTGGCGGTCTGGACCACGCCGGAGAGCGTCGAAGCGGGGGCGGTGTTCGCCGAGATCGGCCC
GCGCATGGCCGAGTTGAGCGGTTCCCGGCTGGCCGCGCAGCAACAGATGGAAGGCCTCCTGGCGCCGCAC
CGGCCCAAGGAGCCCGCGTGGTTCCTGGCCACCGTCGGCGTCTCGCCCGACCACCAGGGCAAGGGTCTGG
GCAGCGCCGTCGTGCTCCCCGGAGTGGAGGCGGCCGAGCGCGCCGGGGTGCCCGCCTTCCTGGAGACATC
CGCGCCCCGCAACCTCCCCTTCTACGAGCGGCTCGGCTTCACCGTCACCGCCGACGTCGAGGTGCCCGAA
GGACCGCGCACCTGGTGCATGACCCGCAAGCCCGGTGCCTGACACGTGCTACGAGATTTCGATTCCACCG
CCGCCTTCTATGAAAGGTTGGGCTTCGGAATCGTTTTCCGGGACGCCGGCTGGATGATCCTCCAGCGCGG
GGATCTCATGCTGGAGTTCTTCGCCCACCCCAACTTGTTTATTGCAGCTTATAATGGTTACAAATAAAGC
AATAGCATCACAAATTTCACAAATAAAGCATTTTTTTCACTGCATTCTAGTTGTGGTTTGTCCAAACTCA
TCAATGTATCTTATCATGTCTGTATACCGTCGACCTCTAGCTAGAGCTTGGCGTAATCATGGTCATTACC
AATGCTTAATCAGTGAGGCACCTATCTCAGCGATCTGTCTATTTCGTTCATCCATAGTTGCCTGACTCCC
CGTCGTGTAGATAACTACGATACGGGAGGGCTTACCATCTGGCCCCAGCGCTGCGATGATACCGCGAGAA
CCACGCTCACCGGCTCCGGATTTATCAGCAATAAACCAGCCAGCCGGAAGGGCCGAGCGCAGAAGTGGTC
CTGCAACTTTATCCGCCTCCATCCAGTCTATTAATTGTTGCCGGGAAGCTAGAGTAAGTAGTTCGCCAGT
TAATAGTTTGCGCAACGTTGTTGCCATCGCTACAGGCATCGTGGTGTCACGCTCGTCGTTTGGTATGGCT
TCATTCAGCTCCGGTTCCCAACGATCAAGGCGAGTTACATGATCCCCCATGTTGTGCAAAAAAGCGGTTA
GCTCCTTCGGTCCTCCGATCGTTGTCAGAAGTAAGTTGGCCGCAGTGTTATCACTCATGGTTATGGCAGC
ACTGCATAATTCTCTTACTGTCATGCCATCCGTAAGATGCTTTTCTGTGACTGGTGAGTACTCAACCAAG
TCATTCTGAGAATAGTGTATGCGGCGACCGAGTTGCTCTTGCCCGGCGTCAATACGGGATAATACCGCGC
CACATAGCAGAACTTTAAAAGTGCTCATCATTGGAAAACGTTCTTCGGGGCGAAAACTCTCAAGGATCTT
ACCGCTGTTGAGATCCAGTTCGATGTAACCCACTCGTGCACCCAACTGATCTTCAGCATCTTTTACTTTC
ACCAGCGTTTCTGGGTGAGCAAAAACAGGAAGGCAAAATGCCGCAAAAAAGGGAATAAGGGCGACACGGA
AATGTTGAATACTCATATTCTTCCTT
Features (pLannotate 1.2.2; 24 found; start..end, strand, type, name):
    119..143     -  CDS            KanR (fragment): aminoglycoside phosphotransferase; aph(3')-Ia; confers resistance to kanamycin
    254..842     +  rep_origin     ori: high-copy-number ColE1/pMB1/pBR322/pUC origin of replication
   1067..1084    +  terminator     rrnB T2 terminator (fragment): transcription terminator T2 from the E. coli rrnB gene
   1109..1128    -  CDS            lacZα (fragment): LacZα fragment of β-galactosidase; lacZ fragment
   1584..1600    +  protein_bind   lac operator: The lac repressor binds to the lac operator to inhibit transcription in E. coli. This inhibition can be relieved by adding lactose or isopropyl-β-D-thiogalactopyranoside (IPTG). lac repressor encoded by lacI
   1843..2146    +  enhancer       CMV enhancer: human cytomegalovirus immediate early enhancer
   2147..2350    +  promoter       CMV promoter: human cytomegalovirus (CMV) immediate early promoter
   2486..2529    +  intron         CMV intron (fragment): modified intron A from human cytomegalovirus
   2581..2599    +  promoter       SP6 promoter: promoter for bacteriophage SP6 RNA polymerase
   2603..2640    +  CDS            IgH signal sequence (fragment): signal sequence from the mouse immunoglobulin heavy chain variable region
   2743..3330    +  CDS            TMIGD1 (fragment): TMIG1_HUMAN - Also known as TMIGD From Homo sapiens (Human).
   3418..3597    +  CDS            Comp (fragment): COMP_RAT - Experimental evidence at protein level: Swiss-Prot protein existence level 1. May play a role in the structural integrity of cartilage via its interaction with other extracellular matrix proteins such as the collagens and fibronectin. Can mediate the interaction of chondrocytes with the cartilage extracellular matrix through interaction with cell surface integrin receptors. Could play a role in the pathogenesis of osteoarthritis. Potent suppressor of apoptosis in both primary chondrocytes and transformed cells. Suppresses apoptosis by blocking the activation of caspase-3 and by indu
   3585..5037    +  CDS            SEAP (fragment): secreted alkaline phosphatase from human placenta The natural enzyme has a C-terminal transmembrane sequence that is replaced by a GPI anchor.
   5062..5103    +  CDS            AviTag™ (fragment): peptide tag that allows for enzymatic biotinylation
   5107..5130    +  CDS            8xHis: 8xHis affinity tag
   5276..5387    +  polyA_signal   bGH poly(A) signal: bovine growth hormone polyadenylation signal
   5388..5496    +  rep_origin     f1 ori (fragment): f1 bacteriophage origin of replication; arrow indicates direction of (+) strand synthesis
   5510..5839    +  promoter       SV40 promoter: SV40 enhancer and early promoter
   5887..5934    +  promoter       EM7 promoter: synthetic bacterial promoter&nbsp
   5953..6552    +  CDS            PuroR (fragment): puromycin N-acetyltransferase; pac from Streptomyces; confers resistance to puromycin
   6562..6687    +  CDS            ble (fragment): BLE_KLEPN - Experimental evidence at protein level: Swiss-Prot protein existence level 1. Binding protein with a strong affinity to the bleomycin family of antibiotics. Binds to CL990; an antimitotic-antibiotic compound. From Klebsiella pneumoniae.
   6682..6803    +  polyA_signal   SV40 poly(A) signal: SV40 polyadenylation signal
   6856..7716    -  CDS            AmpR: β-lactamase; bla; confers resistance to ampicillin, carbenicillin, and related antibiotics
   7719..89      -  promoter       AmpR promoter (fragment) (across the origin): bla
