[The description below was written by a language model from this plasmid's Addgene catalogue record and pLannotate feature annotations shown in this document.]
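Description:
pD649-HAsp-TMIGD1-COMP5AP-AviTag-9xHis is a mammalian expression plasmid built on the pD649 backbone for producing a secreted, tagged form of the extracellular domain of human TMIGD1 (TMIG1), an immunoglobulin-superfamily cell-surface protein. It is propagated in E. coli as a high-copy plasmid through a ColE1/pUC-type origin and selected with ampicillin via the bla gene. The annotated sequence also carries an SV40 early promoter/EM7 promoter cassette driving a puromycin N-acetyltransferase gene with an SV40 polyadenylation signal, which would permit puromycin selection in mammalian cells. Short fragments of KanR, lacZα, ble and the f1 origin appear to be non-functional backbone remnants. The depositor notes that some plasmids in this collection may contain an IS4-like transposase element upstream of the CMV promoter, although none is annotated here.

Expression is driven by the CMV immediate-early enhancer and promoter, followed by a portion of CMV intron A and an SP6 promoter, which could serve for in vitro transcription and is the 5′ sequencing primer site. The open reading frame begins with a heterologous signal peptide: "HAsp" in the name, although the annotation tool matched a fragment of a mouse IgH signal sequence. The synthesized TMIGD1 ectodomain follows, cloned between retained NotI and AscI sites. Downstream, on the backbone, are the coiled-coil region of rat cartilage oligomeric matrix protein, which assembles fusion proteins into pentamers, human placental alkaline phosphatase as an enzymatic reporter, an AviTag for site-specific biotinylation, and a polyhistidine tag (9xHis by name, annotated as 8xHis) for purification, ending at a bGH polyadenylation signal. The resulting secreted, high-avidity pentameric protein suits detection of weak extracellular receptor–ligand interactions, as in the associated human IgSF cell-surface interactome screen.
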