Addgene plasmid #157166: pD649-HAsp-TMIGD1-COMP5AP-AviTag-9xHis
Purpose: Mammalian expression of cell-surface protein extracellular domain fused to COMP5AP-AviTag-9xHis. Protein is secreted from cells.
Depositing lab: Chris Garcia. Depositing organization: Stanford University. Publication: A Human IgSF Cell-Surface Interactome Reveals a Complex Network of Protein-Protein Interactions. Wojtowicz WM, Vielmetter J, Fernandes RA, Siepe DH, Eastman CL, Chisholm GB, Cox S, Klock H, Anderson PW, Rue SM, Miller JJ, Glaser SM, Bragstad ML, Vance J, Lam AW, Lesley SA, Zinn K, Garcia KC. Cell. 2020 Aug 20;182(4):1027-1043.e17. doi: 10.1016/j.cell.2020.07.025. PubMed 32822567.
Backbone
  Vector backbone: pD649
  Backbone size w/o insert (bp): 7153
  Vector type: Mammalian Expression
Growth in bacteria
  Bacterial resistance: Ampicillin, 100 μg/mL
  Growth temperature: 37°C
  Growth strain: DH5alpha
  Copy number: High Copy
Gene/Insert
  Gene/Insert name: TMIGD1 (alt name: TMIG1)
  Species: H. sapiens (human)
  Insert size (bp): 573
  Entrez Gene: TMIGD1 (a.k.a. TMIGD, UNQ9372)
  Promoter: CMV/SP6
  Tag / fusion protein: COMP5AP-AviTag-9xHis (C terminal on backbone)
  Cloning method: Restriction Enzyme; 5′ cloning site GCGGCCGC (not destroyed); 3′ cloning site GGCGCGCC (not destroyed)
  Sequencing primers: 5′ ATTTAGGTGACACTATAG; 3′ CGTCGCACTCCATCACGGTG
Resource information
  A portion of this plasmid was derived from a plasmid made by: synthesis by ThermoFisher
Terms and licenses: Academic/Nonprofit Terms; Industry Terms: Not Available to Industry
Depositor comments: Some plasmids in this collection may have an IS4-like element ISVsa5 family transposase upstream of the CMV promoter.
How to cite: pD649-HAsp-TMIGD1-COMP5AP-AviTag-9xHis was a gift from Chris Garcia (Addgene plasmid # 157166 ; http://n2t.net/addgene:157166 ; RRID:Addgene_157166)
