>Addgene plasmid #157166 | pD649-HAsp-TMIGD1-COMP5AP-AviTag-9xHis | depositor partial sequence | sequence record 303442 | insert (extracellular domain)
GTTCTGACAGTGAATGGCAAGACCGAGAACTACATCCTGGACACCACACCTGGAAGCCAGGCCAGCCTGA
TTTGTGCCGTGCAGAACCACACCAGAGAAGAGGAACTGCTGTGGTATCGCGAAGAGGGCAGAGTGGATCT
GAAGTCCGGCAACAAGATCAACAGCAGCAGCGTGTGCGTGTCCTCCATCAGCGAGAACGACAACGGCATC
AGCTTCACCTGTCGGCTGGGCAGAGATCAGTCCGTGTCTGTGTCTGTGGTGCTGAACGTGACCTTTCCAC
CTCTGCTGAGCGGCAACGACTTCCAGACAGTGGAAGAGGGCTCCAACGTGAAGCTCGTGTGCAATGTGAA
GGCCAATCCTCAGGCTCAGATGATGTGGTACAAGAACAGCAGCCTGCTGGACCTGGAAAAGAGCAGACAC
CAGATCCAGCAGACCAGCGAGAGCTTCCAGCTGAGCATCACCAAGGTGGAAAAGCCCGACAATGGCACCT
ACAGCTGCATTGCCAAGAGCAGCCTGAAAACCGAGAGCCTGGACTTCCACCTGATCGTGAAGGATAAGAC
CGTGGGCGTGCCA
